>Addgene plasmid #111140 | pCT310 | addgene full sequence | sequence record 215257 | Addgene NGS Result
TAATACGACTCACTATAGGGGAATTGTGAGCGGATAACAATTCCCCTCTAGAAATAATTTTGTTTAAACT
TTAAGAAGGAGATATACATATGCATCATCATCATCATCACGTGGGAGGTCTGGAAGTTCTGTTCCAGGGG
CCCGCAGCCTCGGATAAGAAATACTCAATAGGCTTAGCTATCGGCACAAATAGCGTCGGATGGGCGGTGA
TCACTGATGAATATAAGGTTCCGTCTAAAAAGTTCAAGGTTCTGGGAAATACAGACCGCCACAGTATCAA
AAAAAATCTTATAGGGGCTCTTTTATTTGACAGTGGAGAGACAGCGGAAGCGACTCGTCTCAAACGGACA
GCTCGTAGAAGGTATACACGTCGGAAGAATCGTATTTGTTATCTACAGGAGATTTTTTCAAATGAGATGG
CGAAAGTAGATGATAGTTTCTTTCATCGACTTGAAGAGTCTTTTTTGGTGGAAGAAGACAAGAAGCATGA
ACGTCATCCTATTTTTGGAAATATAGTAGATGAAGTTGCTTATCATGAGAAATATCCAACTATCTATCAT
CTGCGAAAAAAATTGGTAGATTCTACTGATAAAGCGGATTTGCGCTTAATCTATTTGGCCTTAGCGCATA
TGATTAAGTTTCGTGGTCATTTTTTGATTGAGGGAGATTTAAATCCTGATAATAGTGATGTGGACAAACT
ATTTATCCAGTTGGTACAAACCTACAATCAATTATTTGAAGAAAACCCTATTAACGCAAGTGGAGTAGAT
GCTAAAGCGATTCTTTCTGCACGATTGAGTAAATCAAGACGATTAGAAAATCTCATTGCTCAGCTCCCCG
GTGAGAAGAAAAATGGCTTATTTGGGAATCTCATTGCTTTGTCATTGGGTTTGACCCCTAATTTTAAATC
AAATTTTGATTTGGCAGAAGATGCTAAATTACAGCTTTCAAAAGATACTTACGATGATGATTTAGATAAT
TTATTGGCGCAAATTGGAGATCAATATGCTGATTTGTTTTTGGCAGCTAAGAATTTATCAGATGCTATTT
TACTTTCAGATATCCTAAGAGTAAATACTGAAATAACTAAGGCTCCCCTATCAGCTTCAATGATTAAACG
CTACGATGAACATCATCAAGACTTGACTCTTTTAAAAGCTTTAGTTCGACAACAACTTCCAGAAAAGTAT
AAAGAAATCTTTTTTGATCAATCAAAAAACGGATATGCAGGTTATATTGATGGGGGAGCTAGCCAAGAAG
AATTTTATAAATTTATCAAACCAATTTTAGAAAAAATGGATGGTACTGAGGAATTATTGGTGAAACTAAA
TCGTGAAGATTTGCTGCGCAAGCAACGGACCTTTGACAACGGCTCTATTCCCCATCAAATTCACTTGGGT
GAGCTGCATGCTATTTTGAGAAGACAAGAAGACTTTTATCCATTTTTAAAAGACAATCGTGAGAAGATTG
AAAAAATCTTGACTTTTCGAATTCCTTATTATGTTGGTCCATTGGCGCGTGGCAATAGTCGTTTTGCATG
GATGACTCGGAAGTCTGAAGAAACAATTACCCCATGGAATTTTGAAGAAGTTGTCGATAAAGGTGCTTCA
GCTCAATCATTTATTGAACGCATGACAAACTTTGATAAAAATCTTCCAAATGAAAAAGTACTACCAAAAC
ATAGTTTGCTTTATGAGTATTTTACGGTTTATAACGAATTGACAAAGGTCAAATATGTTACTGAAGGAAT
GCGAAAACCAGCATTTCTTTCAGGTGAACAGAAGAAAGCCATTGTTGATTTACTCTTCAAAACAAATCGA
AAAGTAACCGTTAAGCAATTAAAAGAAGATTATTTCAAAAAAATAGAATGTTTTGATAGTGTTGAAATTT
CAGGAGTTGAAGATAGATTTAATGCTTCATTAGGTACCTACCATGATTTGCTAAAAATTATTAAAGATAA
AGATTTTTTGGATAATGAAGAAAATGAAGATATCTTAGAGGATATTGTTTTAACATTGACCTTATTTGAA
GATAGGGAGATGATTGAGGAAAGACTTAAAACATATGCTCACCTCTTTGATGATAAGGTGATGAAACAGC
TTAAACGTCGCCGTTATACTGGTTGGGGACGTTTGTCTCGAAAATTGATTAATGGTATTAGGGATAAGCA
ATCTGGCAAAACAATATTAGATTTTTTGAAATCAGATGGTTTTGCCAATCGCAATTTTATGCAGCTGATC
CATGATGATAGTTTGACATTTAAAGAAGACATTCAAAAAGCACAAGTGTCTGGACAAGGCGATAGTTTAC
ATGAACATATTGCAAATTTAGCTGGTAGCCCTGCTATTAAAAAAGGTATTTTACAGACTGTAAAAGTTGT
TGATGAATTGGTCAAAGTAATGGGGCGGCATAAGCCAGAAAATATCGTTATTGAAATGGCACGTGAAAAT
CAGACAACTCAAAAGGGCCAGAAAAATTCGCGAGAGCGTATGAAACGAATCGAAGAAGGTATCAAAGAAT
TAGGAAGTCAGATTCTTAAAGAGCATCCTGTTGAAAATACTCAATTGCAAAATGAAAAGCTCTATCTCTA
TTATCTCCAAAATGGAAGAGACATGTATGTGGACCAAGAATTAGATATTAATCGTTTAAGTGATTATGAT
GTCGATGCCATTGTTCCACAAAGTTTCCTTAAAGACGATTCAATAGACAATAAGGTCTTAACGCGTTCTG
ATAAAAATCGTGGTAAATCGGATAACGTTCCAAGTGAAGAAGTAGTCAAAAAGATGAAAAACTATTGGAG
ACAACTTCTAAACGCCAAGTTAATCACTCAACGTAAGTTTGATAATTTAACGAAAGCTGAACGTGGAGGT
TTGAGTGAACTTGATAAAGCTGGTTTTATCAAACGCCAATTGGTTGAAACTCGCCAAATCACTAAGCATG
TGGCACAAATTTTGGATAGTCGCATGAATACTAAATACGATGAAAATGATAAACTTATTCGAGAGGTTAA
AGTGATTACCTTAAAATCTAAATTAGTTTCTGACTTCCGAAAAGATTTCCAATTCTATAAAGTACGTGAG
ATTAACAATTACCATCATGCCCATGATGCGTATCTAAATGCCGTCGTTGGAACTGCTTTGATTAAGAAAT
ATCCAAAACTTGAATCGGAGTTTGTCTATGGTGATTATAAAGTTTATGATGTTCGTAAAATGATTGCTAA
GTCTGAGCAAGAAATAGGCAAAGCAACCGCAAAATATTTCTTTTACTCTAATATCATGAACTTCTTCAAA
ACAGAAATTACACTTGCAAATGGAGAGATTCGCAAACGCCCTCTAATCGAAACTAATGGGGAAACTGGAG
AAATTGTCTGGGATAAAGGGCGAGATTTTGCCACAGTGCGCAAAGTATTGTCCATGCCCCAAGTCAATAT
TGTCAAGAAAACAGAAGTACAGACAGGCGGATTCTCCAAGGAGTCAATTTTACCAAAAAGAAATTCGGAC
AAGCTTATTGCTCGTAAAAAAGACTGGGATCCAAAAAAATATGGTGGTTTTGATAGTCCAACGGTAGCTT
ATTCAGTCCTAGTGGTTGCTAAGGTGGAAAAAGGGAAATCGAAGAAGTTAAAATCCGTTAAAGAGTTACT
AGGGATCACAATTATGGAAAGAAGTTCCTTTGAAAAAAATCCGATTGACTTTTTAGAAGCTAAAGGATAT
AAGGAAGTTAAAAAAGACTTAATCATTAAACTACCTAAATATAGTCTTTTTGAGTTAGAAAACGGTCGTA
AACGGATGCTGGCTAGTGCCGGAGAATTACAAAAAGGAAATGAGCTGGCTCTGCCAAGCAAATATGTGAA
TTTTTTATATTTAGCTAGTCATTATGAAAAGTTGAAGGGTAGTCCAGAAGATAACGAACAAAAACAATTG
TTTGTGGAGCAGCATAAGCATTATTTAGATGAGATTATTGAGCAAATCAGTGAATTTTCTAAGCGTGTTA
TTTTAGCAGATGCCAATTTAGATAAAGTTCTTAGTGCATATAACAAACATAGAGACAAACCAATACGTGA
ACAAGCAGAAAATATTATTCATTTATTTACGTTGACGAATCTTGGAGCTCCCGCTGCTTTTAAATATTTT
GATACAACAATTGATCGTAAACGATATACGTCTACAAAAGAAGTTTTAGATGCCACTCTTATCCATCAAT
CCATCACTGGTCTTTATGAAACACGCATTGATTTGAGTCAGCTAGGAGGTGACGGTGGCTCCAGATCTGC
GGCCGCGGACTACAAAGACCATGACGGTGATTATAAAGATCATGACATCGATTACAAGGATGACGATGAC
AAGTAGGGCCGCTGACTCGAGATCGATGATATTCGAGCCTAGGTATAATCGGATCCGGCTGCTAACAAAG
CCCGAAAGGAAGCTGAGTTGGCTGCTGCCACCGCTGAGCAATAACTAGCATAACCCCTTGGGGCCTCTAA
ACGGGTCTTGAGGGGTTTTTTGCTGAAAGGAGGAACTATATCCGGATATCCCGCAAGAGGCCCGGCAGTA
CCGGCATAACCAAGCCTATGCCTACAGCATCCAGGGTGACGGTGCCGAGGATGACGATGAGCGCATTGTT
AGATTTCATACACGGTGCCTGACTGCGTTAGCAATTTAACTGTGATAAACTACCGCATTAAAGCTAGCTT
ATCGATGATAAGCTGTCAAACATGAGAATTAATTCTTGAAGACGAAAGGGCCTCGTGATACGCCTATTTT
TATAGGTTAATGTCATGATAATAATGGTTTCTTAGACGTCAGGTGGCACTTTTCGGGGAAATGTGCGCGG
AACCCCTATTTGTTTATTTTTCTAAATACATTCAAATATGTATCCGCTCATGAGACAATAACCCTGATAA
ATGCTTCAATAATATTGAAAAAGGAAGAGTATGAGTATTCAACATTTCCGTGTCGCCCTTATTCCCTTTT
TTGCGGCATTTTGCCTTCCTGTTTTTGCTCACCCAGAAACGCTGGTGAAAGTAAAAGATGCTGAAGATCA
GTTGGGTGCACGAGTGGGTTACATCGAACTGGATCTCAACAGCGGTAAGATCCTTGAGAGTTTTCGCCCC
GAAGAACGTTTTCCAATGATGAGCACTTTTAAAGTTCTGCTATGTGGCGCGGTATTATCCCGTGTTGACG
CCGGGCAAGAGCAACTCGGTCGCCGCATACACTATTCTCAGAATGACTTGGTTGAGTACTCACCAGTCAC
AGAAAAGCATCTTACGGATGGCATGACAGTAAGAGAATTATGCAGTGCTGCCATAACCATGAGTGATAAC
ACTGCGGCCAACTTACTTCTGACAACGATCGGAGGACCGAAGGAGCTAACCGCTTTTTTGCACAACATGG
GGGATCATGTAACTCGCCTTGATCGTTGGGAACCGGAGCTGAATGAAGCCATACCAAACGACGAGCGTGA
CACCACGATGCCTGCAGCAATGGCAACAACGTTGCGCAAACTATTAACTGGCGAACTACTTACTCTAGCT
TCCCGGCAACAATTAATAGACTGGATGGAGGCGGATAAAGTTGCAGGACCACTTCTGCGCTCGGCCCTTC
CGGCTGGCTGGTTTATTGCTGATAAATCTGGAGCCGGTGAGCGTGGGTCTCGCGGTATCATTGCAGCACT
GGGGCCAGATGGTAAGCCCTCCCGTATCGTAGTTATCTACACGACGGGGAGTCAGGCAACTATGGATGAA
CGAAATAGACAGATCGCTGAGATAGGTGCCTCACTGATTAAGCATTGGTAACTGTCAGACCAAGTTTACT
CATATATACTTTAGATTGATTTAAAACTTCATTTTTAATTTAAAAGGATCTAGGTGAAGATCCTTTTTGA
TAATCTCATGACCAAAATCCCTTAACGTGAGTTTTCGTTCCACTGAGCGTCAGACCCCGTAGAAAAGATC
AAAGGATCTTCTTGAGATCCTTTTTTTCTGCGCGTAATCTGCTGCTTGCAAACAAAAAAACCACCGCTAC
CAGCGGTGGTTTGTTTGCCGGATCAAGAGCTACCAACTCTTTTTCCGAAGGTAACTGGCTTCAGCAGAGC
GCAGATACCAAATACTGTCCTTCTAGTGTAGCCGTAGTTAGGCCACCACTTCAAGAACTCTGTAGCACCG
CCTACATACCTCGCTCTGCTAATCCTGTTACCAGTGGCTGCTGCCAGTGGCGATAAGTCGTGTCTTACCG
GGTTGGACTCAAGACGATAGTTACCGGATAAGGCGCAGCGGTCGGGCTGAACGGGGGGTTCGTGCACACA
GCCCAGCTTGGAGCGAACGACCTACACCGAACTGAGATACCTACAGCGTGAGCTATGAGAAAGCGCCACG
CTTCCCGAAGGGAGAAAGGCGGACAGGTATCCGGTAAGCGGCAGGGTCGGAACAGGAGAGCGCACGAGGG
AGCTTCCAGGGGGAAACGCCTGGTATCTTTATAGTCCTGTCGGGTTTCGCCACCTCTGACTTGAGCGTCG
ATTTTTGTGATGCTCGTCAGGGGGGCGGAGCCTATGGAAAAACGCCAGCAACGCGGCCTTTTTACGGTTC
CTGGCCTTTTGCTGGCCTTTTGCTCACATGTTCTTTCCTGCGTTATCCCCTGATTCTGTGGATAACCGTA
TTACCGCCTTTGAGTGAGCTGATACCGCTCGCCGCAGCCGAACGACCGAGCGCAGCGAGTCAGTGAGCGA
GGAAGCGGAAGAGCGCCTGATGCGGTATTTTCTCCTTACGCATCTGTGCGGTATTTCACACCGCAATGGT
GCACTCTCAGTACAATCTGCTCTGATGCCGCATAGTTAAGCCAGTATACACTCCGCTATCGCTACGTGAC
TGGGTCATGGCTGCGCCCCGACACCCGCCAACACCCGCTGACGCGCCCTGACGGGCTTGTCTGCTCCCGG
CATCCGCTTACAGACAAGCTGTGACCGTCTCCGGGAGCTGCATGTGTCAGAGGTTTTCACCGTCATCACC
GAAACGCGCGAGGCAGCTGCGGTAAAGCTCATCAGCGTGGTCGTGAAGCGATTCACAGATGTCTGCCTGT
TCATCCGCGTCCAGCTCGTTGAGTTTCTCCAGAAGCGTTAATGTCTGGCTTCTGATAAAGCGGGCCATGT
TAAGGGCGGTTTTTTCCTGTTTGGTCACTGATGCCTCCGTGTAAGGGGGATTTCTGTTCATGGGGGTAAT
GATACCGATGAAACGAGAGAGGATGCTCACGATACGGGTTACTGATGATGAACATGCCCGGTTACTGGAA
CGTTGTGAGGGTAAACAACTGGCGGTATGGATGCGGCGGGACCAGAGAAAAATCACTCAGGGTCAATGCC
AGCGCTTCGTTAATACAGATGTAGGTGTTCCACAGGGTAGCCAGCAGCATCCTGCGATGCAGATCCGGAA
CATAATGGTGCAGGGCGCTGACTTCCGCGTTTCCAGACTTTACGAAACACGGAAACCGAAGACCATTCAT
GTTGTTGCTCAGGTCGCAGACGTTTTGCAGCAGCAGTCGCTTCACGTTCGCTCGCGTATCGGTGATTCAT
TCTGCTAACCAGTAAGGCAACCCCGCCAGCCTAGCCGGGTCCTCAACGACAGGAGCACGATCATGCGCAC
CCGTGGCCAGGACCCAACGCTGCCCGAGATGCGCCGCGTGCGGCTGCTGGAGATGGCGGACGCGATGGAT
ATGTTCTGCCAAGGGTTGGTTTGCGCATTCACAGTTCTCCGCAAGAATTGATTGGCTCCAATTCTTGGAG
TGGTGAATCCGTTAGCGAGGTGCCGCCGGCTTCCATTCAGGTCGAGGTGGCCCGGCTCCATGCACCGCGA
CGCAACGCGGGGAGGCAGACAAGGTATAGGGCGGCGCCTACAATCCATGCCAACCCGTTCCATGTGCTCG
CCGAGGCGGCATAAATCGCCGTGACGATCAGCGGTCCAATGATCGAAGTTAGGCTGGTAAGAGCCGCGAG
CGATCCTTGAAGCTGTCCCTGATGGTCGTCATCTACCTGCCTGGACAGCATGGCCTGCAACGCGGGCATC
CCGATGCCGCCGGAAGCGAGAAGAATCATAATGGGGAAGGCCATCCAGCCTCGCGTCGCGAACGCCAGCA
AGACGTAGCCCAGCGCGTCGGCCGCCATGCCGGCGATAATGGCCTGCTTCTCGCCGAAACGTTTGGTGGC
GGGACCAGTGACGAAGGCTTGAGCGAGGGCGTGCAAGATTCCGAATACCGCAAGCGACAGGCCGATCATC
GTCGCGCTCCAGCGAAAGCGGTCCTCGCCGAAAATGACCCAGAGCGCTGCCGGCACCTGTCCTACGAGTT
GCATGATAAAGAAGACAGTCATAAGTGCGGCGACGATAGTCATGCCCCGCGCCCACCGGAAGGAGCTGAC
TGGGTTGAAGGCTCTCAAGGGCATCGGTCGAGATCCCGGTGCCTAATGAGTGAGCTAACTTACATTAATT
GCGTTGCGCTCACTGCCCGCTTTCCAGTCGGGAAACCTGTCGTGCCAGCTGCATTAATGAATCGGCCAAC
GCGCGGGGAGAGGCGGTTTGCGTATTGGGCGCCAGGGTGGTTTTTCTTTTCACCAGTGAGACGGGCAACA
GCTGATTGCCCTTCACCGCCTGGCCCTGAGAGAGTTGCAGCAAGCGGTCCACGCTGGTTTGCCCCAGCAG
GCGAAAATCCTGTTTGATGGTGGTTAACGGCGGGATATAACATGAGCTGTCTTCGGTATCGTCGTATCCC
ACTACCGAGATATCCGCACCAACGCGCAGCCCGGACTCGGTAATGGCGCGCATTGCGCCCAGCGCCATCT
GATCGTTGGCAACCAGCATCGCAGTGGGAACGATGCCCTCATTCAGCATTTGCATGGTTTGTTGAAAACC
GGACATGGCACTCCAGTCGCCTTCCCGTTCCGCTATCGGCTGAATTTGATTGCGAGTGAGATATTTATGC
CAGCCAGCCAGACGCAGACGCGCCGAGACAGAACTTAATGGGCCCGCTAACAGCGCGATTTGCTGGTGAC
CCAATGCGACCAGATGCTCCACGCCCAGTCGCGTACCGTCTTCATGGGAGAAAATAATACTGTTGATGGG
TGTCTGGTCAGAGACATCAAGAAATAACGCCGGAACATTAGTGCAGGCAGCTTCCACAGCAATGGCATCC
TGGTCATCCAGCGGATAGTTAATGATCAGCCCACTGACGCGTTGCGCGAGAAGATTGTGCACCGCCGCTT
TACAGGCTTCGACGCCGCTTCGTTCTACCATCGACACCACCACGCTGGCACCCAGTTGATCGGCGCGAGA
TTTAATCGCCGCGACAATTTGCGACGGCGCGTGCAGGGCCAGACTGGAGGTGGCAACGCCAATCAGCAAC
GACTGTTTGCCCGCCAGTTGTTGTGCCACGCGGTTGGGAATGTAATTCAGCTCCGCCATCGCCGCTTCCA
CTTTTTCCCGCGTTTTCGCAGAAACGTGGCTGGCCTGGTTCACCACGCGGGAAACGGTCTGATAAGAGAC
ACCGGCATACTCTGCGACATCGTATAACGTTACTGGTTTCACATTCACCACCCTGAATTGACTCTCTTCC
GGGCGCTATCATGCCATACCGCGAAAGGTTTTGCGCCATTCGATGGTGTCCGGGATCTCGACGCTCTCCC
TTATGCGACTCCTGCATTAGGAAGCAGCCCAGTAGTAGGTTGAGGCCGTTGAGCACCGCCGCCGCAAGGA
ATGGTGCATGCAAGGAGATGGCGCCCAACAGTCCCCCGGCCACGGGGCCTGCCACCATACCCACGCCGAA
ACAAGCGCTCATGAGCCCGAAGTGGCGAGCCCGATCTTCCCCATCGGTGATGTCGGCGATATAGGCGCCA
GCAACCGCACCTGTGGCGCCGGTGATGCCGGCCACGATGCGTCCGGCGTAGAGGATCGAGATCTCGATCC
CGCGAAAT
Features (pLannotate 1.2.2; 20 found; start..end, strand, type, name):
      1..19      +  promoter       T7 promoter: promoter for bacteriophage T7 RNA polymerase
     20..44      +  protein_bind   lac operator: The lac repressor binds to the lac operator to inhibit transcription in E. coli. This inhibition can be relieved by adding lactose or isopropyl-β-D-thiogalactopyranoside (IPTG). lac repressor encoded by lacI
     91..109     +  CDS            capTEV™ (fragment): composite tag for in vivo biotinylation, TEV protease cleavage, and 6xHis tagging
    152..4253    +  CDS            dCas9 (fragment): catalytically dead mutant of the Cas9 endonuclease from the Streptococcus pyogenes Type II CRISPR/Cas system RNA-guided DNA-binding protein that lacks endonuclease activity due to the D10A mutation in the RuvC catalytic domain and the H840A mutation in the HNH catalytic domain
   4278..4343    +  CDS            3xFLAG: three tandem FLAG® epitope tags, followed by an enterokinase cleavage site
   4398..4447    +  CDS            SET1 (fragment): solubility-enhancement tag derived from T7 phage gene 10B
   4455..4502    +  terminator     T7 terminator: transcription terminator for bacteriophage T7 RNA polymerase
   4525..4629    -  CDS            TcR (fragment): tetracycline efflux protein; tet; confers resistance to tetracycline
   4686..4709    -  promoter       tet promoter (fragment): E. coli promoter for tetracycline efflux protein gene
   4826..4930    +  promoter       AmpR promoter: bla
   4931..5791    +  CDS            AmpR: β-lactamase; bla; confers resistance to ampicillin, carbenicillin, and related antibiotics
   5962..6550    +  rep_origin     ori: high-copy-number ColE1/pMB1/pBR322/pUC origin of replication
   6736..6875    -  misc_feature   bom: basis of mobility region from pBR322
   6977..7168    -  CDS            rop: Rop protein, which maintains plasmids at low copy number; rop
   7185..7565    +  CDS            YPB1_ECOLX: Protein predicted: Swiss-Prot protein existence level 4. From Escherichia coli.
   7807..8431    -  CDS            TcR (fragment): tetracycline efflux protein; tet; confers resistance to tetracycline
   8446..8467    -  protein_bind   CAP binding site: CAP binding activates transcription in the presence of cAMP. E. coli catabolite activator protein
   8480..9562    -  CDS            lacI: lac repressor; lacI; The lac repressor binds to the lac operator to inhibit transcription in E. coli. This inhibition can be relieved by adding lactose or isopropyl-β-D-thiogalactopyranoside (IPTG).
   9563..9640    -  promoter       lacI promoter: lacI
   9648..9927    -  CDS            TcR (fragment): tetracycline efflux protein; tet; confers resistance to tetracycline
