[The description below was written by a language model from this plasmid's Addgene catalogue record and pLannotate feature annotations shown in this document.]
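Description:
pCT310 is a bacterial expression plasmid built on the pET302/NT-His backbone for producing recombinant, catalytically dead Streptococcus pyogenes Cas9 in E. coli. It is about 9.9 kb, carries the β-lactamase gene (AmpR) with its own promoter for ampicillin selection, and replicates from a ColE1/pBR322-type origin. The bom region and the rop gene are also present, consistent with the low copy number stated in the record. Several short fragments of the tetracycline resistance gene and its promoter are annotated around the backbone. These are remnants of the pBR322 lineage rather than a functional marker.

The expression cassette is a standard T7lac arrangement. A T7 promoter is immediately followed by a lac operator, and the plasmid encodes lacI under its own promoter, so transcription is repressed until IPTG is added in a host that supplies T7 RNA polymerase. The open reading frame begins with an N-terminal 6xHis tag, which the annotation software picked up as a short fragment of a composite His-containing tag. It continues through dCas9, which carries the D10A (RuvC domain) and H840A (HNH domain) mutations that abolish nuclease activity while preserving RNA-guided DNA binding. The frame ends with a C-terminal 3xFLAG epitope, and a T7 terminator closes the transcription unit. A small fragment annotated as a T7 gene 10-derived sequence upstream of the terminator is probably residual vector sequence.

The His tag allows metal-affinity purification of the protein, and the 3xFLAG tag provides a handle for immunoprecipitation or detection. The associated publication describes a dCas9-targeted method for isolating proteins bound at specific loci, which suggests this tagged dCas9 was made for that purpose.
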