Addgene plasmid #111140: pCT310
Purpose: Bacterial expression of 6His-dCas9-3XFlag
Depositing lab: Robert Tjian. Depositing organization: University of California, Berkeley. Publication: dCas9-targeted locus-specific protein isolation method identifies histone gene regulators. Tsui C, Inouye C, Levy M, Lu A, Florens L, Washburn MP, Tjian R. Proc Natl Acad Sci U S A. 2018 Mar 20;115(12):E2734-E2741. doi: 10.1073/pnas.1718844115. Epub 2018 Mar 5. PubMed 29507191.
Backbone
  Vector backbone: pET302/NT-His
  Backbone manufacturer: Thermo Fisher (Invitrogen)
  Backbone size w/o insert (bp): 5712
  Total vector size (bp): 9949
  Vector type: Bacterial Expression
Growth in bacteria
  Bacterial resistance: Ampicillin, 100 μg/mL
  Growth temperature: 37°C
  Growth strain: DH5alpha
  Copy number: Low Copy
Gene/Insert
  Gene/Insert name: dCas9
  Species: Streptococcus pyogenes
  Insert size (bp): 4101
  Mutation: D10A - H840A
  Promoter: T7
  Tag / fusion protein: 6X His (N terminal on insert); 3X Flag (C terminal on insert)
  Cloning method: Unknown
  Sequencing primers: 5′ 5'_pET / CGATCCCGCGAAATTAATACGA; 3′ pFN Flexi REVseq / CTTTCGGGCTTTGTTAGCAG
Resource information
  A portion of this plasmid was derived from a plasmid made by: Frank Xie, Tjian Lab - Introduced D10A and H840A mutations to wild type SpCas9 (gift of the Doudna Lab)
Terms and licenses: Academic/Nonprofit Terms; Industry Terms: Not Available to Industry
How to cite: pCT310 was a gift from Robert Tjian (Addgene plasmid # 111140 ; http://n2t.net/addgene:111140 ; RRID:Addgene_111140)
