LOCUS       Exported 9949 bp ds-DNA circular SYN 12-MAY-2021
DEFINITION  Bacterial expression of 6His-dCas9-3XFlag.
ACCESSION   .
VERSION     .
KEYWORDS    pCT310
SOURCE      synthetic DNA construct
  ORGANISM  synthetic DNA construct
REFERENCE   1 (bases 1 to 9949)
  AUTHORS   Tsui C, Inouye C, Levy M, Lu A, Florens L, Washburn MP, Tjian R
  TITLE     dCas9-targeted locus-specific protein isolation method identifies
            histone gene regulators.
  JOURNAL   Proc Natl Acad Sci U S A. 2018 Mar 20;115(12):E2734-E2741. doi:
            10.1073/pnas.1718844115. Epub 2018 Mar 5.
  PUBMED    29507191
REFERENCE   2 (bases 1 to 9949)
  AUTHORS   .
  TITLE     Direct Submission
  JOURNAL   Exported May 12, 2021 from SnapGene Server 1.1.58
            http://www.snapgene.com
FEATURES             Location/Qualifiers
     source          1..9949
                     /organism="synthetic DNA construct"
                     /mol_type="other DNA"
     primer_bind     20..39
                     /label=T7
                     /note="T7 promoter, forward primer"
     promoter        20..38
                     /label=T7 promoter
                     /note="promoter for bacteriophage T7 RNA polymerase"
     protein_bind    39..63
                     /label=lac operator
                     /bound_moiety="lac repressor encoded by lacI"
                     /note="The lac repressor binds to the lac operator to
                     inhibit transcription in E. coli. This inhibition can be
                     relieved by adding lactose or
                     isopropyl-beta-D-thiogalactopyranoside (IPTG)."
     CDS             112..129
                     /codon_start=1
                     /product="6xHis affinity tag"
                     /label=6xHis
                     /translation="HHHHHH"
     CDS             139..162
                     /codon_start=1
                     /product="recognition and cleavage site for human
                     rhinovirus 3C and PreScission proteases"
                     /label=HRV 3C site
                     /translation="LEVLFQGP"
     CDS             172..4272
                     /codon_start=1
                     /product="catalytically dead mutant of the Cas9
                     endonuclease from the Streptococcus pyogenes Type II
                     CRISPR/Cas system"
                     /label=dCas9
                     /note="RNA-guided DNA-binding protein that lacks
                     endonuclease activity due to the D10A mutation in the RuvC
                     catalytic domain and the H840A mutation in the HNH
                     catalytic domain"
                     /translation="DKKYSIGLAIGTNSVGWAVITDEYKVPSKKFKVLGNTDRHSIKKN
                     LIGALLFDSGETAEATRLKRTARRRYTRRKNRICYLQEIFSNEMAKVDDSFFHRLEESF
                     LVEEDKKHERHPIFGNIVDEVAYHEKYPTIYHLRKKLVDSTDKADLRLIYLALAHMIKF
                     RGHFLIEGDLNPDNSDVDKLFIQLVQTYNQLFEENPINASGVDAKAILSARLSKSRRLE
                     NLIAQLPGEKKNGLFGNLIALSLGLTPNFKSNFDLAEDAKLQLSKDTYDDDLDNLLAQI
                     GDQYADLFLAAKNLSDAILLSDILRVNTEITKAPLSASMIKRYDEHHQDLTLLKALVRQ
                     QLPEKYKEIFFDQSKNGYAGYIDGGASQEEFYKFIKPILEKMDGTEELLVKLNREDLLR
                     KQRTFDNGSIPHQIHLGELHAILRRQEDFYPFLKDNREKIEKILTFRIPYYVGPLARGN
                     SRFAWMTRKSEETITPWNFEEVVDKGASAQSFIERMTNFDKNLPNEKVLPKHSLLYEYF
                     TVYNELTKVKYVTEGMRKPAFLSGEQKKAIVDLLFKTNRKVTVKQLKEDYFKKIECFDS
                     VEISGVEDRFNASLGTYHDLLKIIKDKDFLDNEENEDILEDIVLTLTLFEDREMIEERL
                     KTYAHLFDDKVMKQLKRRRYTGWGRLSRKLINGIRDKQSGKTILDFLKSDGFANRNFMQ
                     LIHDDSLTFKEDIQKAQVSGQGDSLHEHIANLAGSPAIKKGILQTVKVVDELVKVMGRH
                     KPENIVIEMARENQTTQKGQKNSRERMKRIEEGIKELGSQILKEHPVENTQLQNEKLYL
                     YYLQNGRDMYVDQELDINRLSDYDVDAIVPQSFLKDDSIDNKVLTRSDKNRGKSDNVPS
                     EEVVKKMKNYWRQLLNAKLITQRKFDNLTKAERGGLSELDKAGFIKRQLVETRQITKHV
                     AQILDSRMNTKYDENDKLIREVKVITLKSKLVSDFRKDFQFYKVREINNYHHAHDAYLN
                     AVVGTALIKKYPKLESEFVYGDYKVYDVRKMIAKSEQEIGKATAKYFFYSNIMNFFKTE
                     ITLANGEIRKRPLIETNGETGEIVWDKGRDFATVRKVLSMPQVNIVKKTEVQTGGFSKE
                     SILPKRNSDKLIARKKDWDPKKYGGFDSPTVAYSVLVVAKVEKGKSKKLKSVKELLGIT
                     IMERSSFEKNPIDFLEAKGYKEVKKDLIIKLPKYSLFELENGRKRMLASAGELQKGNEL
                     ALPSKYVNFLYLASHYEKLKGSPEDNEQKQLFVEQHKHYLDEIIEQISEFSKRVILADA
                     NLDKVLSAYNKHRDKPIREQAENIIHLFTLTNLGAPAAFKYFDTTIDRKRYTSTKEVLD
                     ATLIHQSITGLYETRIDLSQLGGD"
     CDS             4297..4362
                     /codon_start=1
                     /product="three tandem FLAG(R) epitope tags, followed by an
                     enterokinase cleavage site"
                     /label=3xFLAG
                     /translation="DYKDHDGDYKDHDIDYKDDDDK"
     primer_bind     complement(4460..4478)
                     /label=T7 Term
                     /note="T7 terminator, reverse primer"
     terminator      4474..4521
                     /label=T7 terminator
                     /note="transcription terminator for bacteriophage T7 RNA
                     polymerase"
     primer_bind     complement(4759..4777)
                     /label=pBRforEco
                     /note="pBR322 vectors, upsteam of EcoRI site, forward
                     primer"
     promoter        4845..4949
                     /gene="bla"
                     /label=AmpR promoter
     CDS             4950..5810
                     /codon_start=1
                     /gene="bla"
                     /product="beta-lactamase"
                     /label=AmpR
                     /note="confers resistance to ampicillin, carbenicillin, and
                     related antibiotics"
                     /translation="MSIQHFRVALIPFFAAFCLPVFAHPETLVKVKDAEDQLGARVGYI
                     ELDLNSGKILESFRPEERFPMMSTFKVLLCGAVLSRVDAGQEQLGRRIHYSQNDLVEYS
                     PVTEKHLTDGMTVRELCSAAITMSDNTAANLLLTTIGGPKELTAFLHNMGDHVTRLDRW
                     EPELNEAIPNDERDTTMPAAMATTLRKLLTGELLTLASRQQLIDWMEADKVAGPLLRSA
                     LPAGWFIADKSGAGERGSRGIIAALGPDGKPSRIVVIYTTGSQATMDERNRQIAEIGAS
                     LIKHW"
     primer_bind     complement(5168..5187)
                     /label=Amp-R
                     /note="Ampicillin resistance gene, reverse primer"
     rep_origin      5981..6569
                     /direction=RIGHT
                     /label=ori
                     /note="high-copy-number ColE1/pMB1/pBR322/pUC origin of
                     replication"
     primer_bind     6470..6489
                     /label=pBR322ori-F
                     /note="pBR322 origin, forward primer"
     primer_bind     6723..6740
                     /label=L4440
                     /note="L4440 vector, forward primer"
     misc_feature    6755..6894
                     /label=bom
                     /note="basis of mobility region from pBR322"
     primer_bind     complement(6820..6839)
                     /label=pRS-marker
                     /note="pRS vectors, use to sequence yeast selectable
                     marker"
     primer_bind     6980..7002
                     /label=pGEX 3'
                     /note="pGEX vectors, reverse primer"
     CDS             complement(6996..7187)
                     /codon_start=1
                     /gene="rop"
                     /product="Rop protein, which maintains plasmids at low copy
                     number"
                     /label=rop
                     /translation="MTKQEKTALNMARFIRSQTLTLLEKLNELDADEQADICESLHDHA
                     DELYRSCLARFGDDGENL"
     CDS             complement(8499..9581)
                     /codon_start=1
                     /gene="lacI"
                     /product="lac repressor"
                     /label=lacI
                     /note="The lac repressor binds to the lac operator to
                     inhibit transcription in E. coli. This inhibition can be
                     relieved by adding lactose or
                     isopropyl-beta-D-thiogalactopyranoside (IPTG)."
                     /translation="MKPVTLYDVAEYAGVSYQTVSRVVNQASHVSAKTREKVEAAMAEL
                     NYIPNRVAQQLAGKQSLLIGVATSSLALHAPSQIVAAIKSRADQLGASVVVSMVERSGV
                     EACKAAVHNLLAQRVSGLIINYPLDDQDAIAVEAACTNVPALFLDVSDQTPINSIIFSH
                     EDGTRLGVEHLVALGHQQIALLAGPLSSVSARLRLAGWHKYLTRNQIQPIAEREGDWSA
                     MSGFQQTMQMLNEGIVPTAMLVANDQMALGAMRAITESGLRVGADISVVGYDDTEDSSC
                     YIPPLTTIKQDFRLLGQTSVDRLLQLSQGQAVKGNQLLPVSLVKRKTTLAPNTQTASPR
                     ALADSLMQLARQVSRLESGQ"
     primer_bind     9543..9562
                     /label=LacI-R
                     /note="LacI, reverse primer"
     promoter        complement(9582..9659)
                     /gene="lacI"
                     /label=lacI promoter
     primer_bind     9865..9884
                     /label=pBRrevBam
                     /note="pBR322 vectors, tet region, downstream of BamHI,
                     reverse primer"
ORIGIN
        1 gatctcgatc ccgcgaaatt aatacgactc actatagggg aattgtgagc ggataacaat
       61 tcccctctag aaataatttt gtttaaactt taagaaggag atatacatat gcatcatcat
      121 catcatcacg tgggaggtct ggaagttctg ttccaggggc ccgcagcctc ggataagaaa
      181 tactcaatag gcttagctat cggcacaaat agcgtcggat gggcggtgat cactgatgaa
      241 tataaggttc cgtctaaaaa gttcaaggtt ctgggaaata cagaccgcca cagtatcaaa
      301 aaaaatctta taggggctct tttatttgac agtggagaga cagcggaagc gactcgtctc
      361 aaacggacag ctcgtagaag gtatacacgt cggaagaatc gtatttgtta tctacaggag
      421 attttttcaa atgagatggc gaaagtagat gatagtttct ttcatcgact tgaagagtct
      481 tttttggtgg aagaagacaa gaagcatgaa cgtcatccta tttttggaaa tatagtagat
      541 gaagttgctt atcatgagaa atatccaact atctatcatc tgcgaaaaaa attggtagat
      601 tctactgata aagcggattt gcgcttaatc tatttggcct tagcgcatat gattaagttt
      661 cgtggtcatt ttttgattga gggagattta aatcctgata atagtgatgt ggacaaacta
      721 tttatccagt tggtacaaac ctacaatcaa ttatttgaag aaaaccctat taacgcaagt
      781 ggagtagatg ctaaagcgat tctttctgca cgattgagta aatcaagacg attagaaaat
      841 ctcattgctc agctccccgg tgagaagaaa aatggcttat ttgggaatct cattgctttg
      901 tcattgggtt tgacccctaa ttttaaatca aattttgatt tggcagaaga tgctaaatta
      961 cagctttcaa aagatactta cgatgatgat ttagataatt tattggcgca aattggagat
     1021 caatatgctg atttgttttt ggcagctaag aatttatcag atgctatttt actttcagat
     1081 atcctaagag taaatactga aataactaag gctcccctat cagcttcaat gattaaacgc
     1141 tacgatgaac atcatcaaga cttgactctt ttaaaagctt tagttcgaca acaacttcca
     1201 gaaaagtata aagaaatctt ttttgatcaa tcaaaaaacg gatatgcagg ttatattgat
     1261 gggggagcta gccaagaaga attttataaa tttatcaaac caattttaga aaaaatggat
     1321 ggtactgagg aattattggt gaaactaaat cgtgaagatt tgctgcgcaa gcaacggacc
     1381 tttgacaacg gctctattcc ccatcaaatt cacttgggtg agctgcatgc tattttgaga
     1441 agacaagaag acttttatcc atttttaaaa gacaatcgtg agaagattga aaaaatcttg
     1501 acttttcgaa ttccttatta tgttggtcca ttggcgcgtg gcaatagtcg ttttgcatgg
     1561 atgactcgga agtctgaaga aacaattacc ccatggaatt ttgaagaagt tgtcgataaa
     1621 ggtgcttcag ctcaatcatt tattgaacgc atgacaaact ttgataaaaa tcttccaaat
     1681 gaaaaagtac taccaaaaca tagtttgctt tatgagtatt ttacggttta taacgaattg
     1741 acaaaggtca aatatgttac tgaaggaatg cgaaaaccag catttctttc aggtgaacag
     1801 aagaaagcca ttgttgattt actcttcaaa acaaatcgaa aagtaaccgt taagcaatta
     1861 aaagaagatt atttcaaaaa aatagaatgt tttgatagtg ttgaaatttc aggagttgaa
     1921 gatagattta atgcttcatt aggtacctac catgatttgc taaaaattat taaagataaa
     1981 gattttttgg ataatgaaga aaatgaagat atcttagagg atattgtttt aacattgacc
     2041 ttatttgaag atagggagat gattgaggaa agacttaaaa catatgctca cctctttgat
     2101 gataaggtga tgaaacagct taaacgtcgc cgttatactg gttggggacg tttgtctcga
     2161 aaattgatta atggtattag ggataagcaa tctggcaaaa caatattaga ttttttgaaa
     2221 tcagatggtt ttgccaatcg caattttatg cagctgatcc atgatgatag tttgacattt
     2281 aaagaagaca ttcaaaaagc acaagtgtct ggacaaggcg atagtttaca tgaacatatt
     2341 gcaaatttag ctggtagccc tgctattaaa aaaggtattt tacagactgt aaaagttgtt
     2401 gatgaattgg tcaaagtaat ggggcggcat aagccagaaa atatcgttat tgaaatggca
     2461 cgtgaaaatc agacaactca aaagggccag aaaaattcgc gagagcgtat gaaacgaatc
     2521 gaagaaggta tcaaagaatt aggaagtcag attcttaaag agcatcctgt tgaaaatact
     2581 caattgcaaa atgaaaagct ctatctctat tatctccaaa atggaagaga catgtatgtg
     2641 gaccaagaat tagatattaa tcgtttaagt gattatgatg tcgatgccat tgttccacaa
     2701 agtttcctta aagacgattc aatagacaat aaggtcttaa cgcgttctga taaaaatcgt
     2761 ggtaaatcgg ataacgttcc aagtgaagaa gtagtcaaaa agatgaaaaa ctattggaga
     2821 caacttctaa acgccaagtt aatcactcaa cgtaagtttg ataatttaac gaaagctgaa
     2881 cgtggaggtt tgagtgaact tgataaagct ggttttatca aacgccaatt ggttgaaact
     2941 cgccaaatca ctaagcatgt ggcacaaatt ttggatagtc gcatgaatac taaatacgat
     3001 gaaaatgata aacttattcg agaggttaaa gtgattacct taaaatctaa attagtttct
     3061 gacttccgaa aagatttcca attctataaa gtacgtgaga ttaacaatta ccatcatgcc
     3121 catgatgcgt atctaaatgc cgtcgttgga actgctttga ttaagaaata tccaaaactt
     3181 gaatcggagt ttgtctatgg tgattataaa gtttatgatg ttcgtaaaat gattgctaag
     3241 tctgagcaag aaataggcaa agcaaccgca aaatatttct tttactctaa tatcatgaac
     3301 ttcttcaaaa cagaaattac acttgcaaat ggagagattc gcaaacgccc tctaatcgaa
     3361 actaatgggg aaactggaga aattgtctgg gataaagggc gagattttgc cacagtgcgc
     3421 aaagtattgt ccatgcccca agtcaatatt gtcaagaaaa cagaagtaca gacaggcgga
     3481 ttctccaagg agtcaatttt accaaaaaga aattcggaca agcttattgc tcgtaaaaaa
     3541 gactgggatc caaaaaaata tggtggtttt gatagtccaa cggtagctta ttcagtccta
     3601 gtggttgcta aggtggaaaa agggaaatcg aagaagttaa aatccgttaa agagttacta
     3661 gggatcacaa ttatggaaag aagttccttt gaaaaaaatc cgattgactt tttagaagct
     3721 aaaggatata aggaagttaa aaaagactta atcattaaac tacctaaata tagtcttttt
     3781 gagttagaaa acggtcgtaa acggatgctg gctagtgccg gagaattaca aaaaggaaat
     3841 gagctggctc tgccaagcaa atatgtgaat tttttatatt tagctagtca ttatgaaaag
     3901 ttgaagggta gtccagaaga taacgaacaa aaacaattgt ttgtggagca gcataagcat
     3961 tatttagatg agattattga gcaaatcagt gaattttcta agcgtgttat tttagcagat
     4021 gccaatttag ataaagttct tagtgcatat aacaaacata gagacaaacc aatacgtgaa
     4081 caagcagaaa atattattca tttatttacg ttgacgaatc ttggagctcc cgctgctttt
     4141 aaatattttg atacaacaat tgatcgtaaa cgatatacgt ctacaaaaga agttttagat
     4201 gccactctta tccatcaatc catcactggt ctttatgaaa cacgcattga tttgagtcag
     4261 ctaggaggtg acggtggctc cagatctgcg gccgcggact acaaagacca tgacggtgat
     4321 tataaagatc atgacatcga ttacaaggat gacgatgaca agtagggccg ctgactcgag
     4381 atcgatgata ttcgagccta ggtataatcg gatccggctg ctaacaaagc ccgaaaggaa
     4441 gctgagttgg ctgctgccac cgctgagcaa taactagcat aaccccttgg ggcctctaaa
     4501 cgggtcttga ggggtttttt gctgaaagga ggaactatat ccggatatcc cgcaagaggc
     4561 ccggcagtac cggcataacc aagcctatgc ctacagcatc cagggtgacg gtgccgagga
     4621 tgacgatgag cgcattgtta gatttcatac acggtgcctg actgcgttag caatttaact
     4681 gtgataaact accgcattaa agctagctta tcgatgataa gctgtcaaac atgagaatta
     4741 attcttgaag acgaaagggc ctcgtgatac gcctattttt ataggttaat gtcatgataa
     4801 taatggtttc ttagacgtca ggtggcactt ttcggggaaa tgtgcgcgga acccctattt
     4861 gtttattttt ctaaatacat tcaaatatgt atccgctcat gagacaataa ccctgataaa
     4921 tgcttcaata atattgaaaa aggaagagta tgagtattca acatttccgt gtcgccctta
     4981 ttcccttttt tgcggcattt tgccttcctg tttttgctca cccagaaacg ctggtgaaag
     5041 taaaagatgc tgaagatcag ttgggtgcac gagtgggtta catcgaactg gatctcaaca
     5101 gcggtaagat ccttgagagt tttcgccccg aagaacgttt tccaatgatg agcactttta
     5161 aagttctgct atgtggcgcg gtattatccc gtgttgacgc cgggcaagag caactcggtc
     5221 gccgcataca ctattctcag aatgacttgg ttgagtactc accagtcaca gaaaagcatc
     5281 ttacggatgg catgacagta agagaattat gcagtgctgc cataaccatg agtgataaca
     5341 ctgcggccaa cttacttctg acaacgatcg gaggaccgaa ggagctaacc gcttttttgc
     5401 acaacatggg ggatcatgta actcgccttg atcgttggga accggagctg aatgaagcca
     5461 taccaaacga cgagcgtgac accacgatgc ctgcagcaat ggcaacaacg ttgcgcaaac
     5521 tattaactgg cgaactactt actctagctt cccggcaaca attaatagac tggatggagg
     5581 cggataaagt tgcaggacca cttctgcgct cggcccttcc ggctggctgg tttattgctg
     5641 ataaatctgg agccggtgag cgtgggtctc gcggtatcat tgcagcactg gggccagatg
     5701 gtaagccctc ccgtatcgta gttatctaca cgacggggag tcaggcaact atggatgaac
     5761 gaaatagaca gatcgctgag ataggtgcct cactgattaa gcattggtaa ctgtcagacc
     5821 aagtttactc atatatactt tagattgatt taaaacttca tttttaattt aaaaggatct
     5881 aggtgaagat cctttttgat aatctcatga ccaaaatccc ttaacgtgag ttttcgttcc
     5941 actgagcgtc agaccccgta gaaaagatca aaggatcttc ttgagatcct ttttttctgc
     6001 gcgtaatctg ctgcttgcaa acaaaaaaac caccgctacc agcggtggtt tgtttgccgg
     6061 atcaagagct accaactctt tttccgaagg taactggctt cagcagagcg cagataccaa
     6121 atactgtcct tctagtgtag ccgtagttag gccaccactt caagaactct gtagcaccgc
     6181 ctacatacct cgctctgcta atcctgttac cagtggctgc tgccagtggc gataagtcgt
     6241 gtcttaccgg gttggactca agacgatagt taccggataa ggcgcagcgg tcgggctgaa
     6301 cggggggttc gtgcacacag cccagcttgg agcgaacgac ctacaccgaa ctgagatacc
     6361 tacagcgtga gctatgagaa agcgccacgc ttcccgaagg gagaaaggcg gacaggtatc
     6421 cggtaagcgg cagggtcgga acaggagagc gcacgaggga gcttccaggg ggaaacgcct
     6481 ggtatcttta tagtcctgtc gggtttcgcc acctctgact tgagcgtcga tttttgtgat
     6541 gctcgtcagg ggggcggagc ctatggaaaa acgccagcaa cgcggccttt ttacggttcc
     6601 tggccttttg ctggcctttt gctcacatgt tctttcctgc gttatcccct gattctgtgg
     6661 ataaccgtat taccgccttt gagtgagctg ataccgctcg ccgcagccga acgaccgagc
     6721 gcagcgagtc agtgagcgag gaagcggaag agcgcctgat gcggtatttt ctccttacgc
     6781 atctgtgcgg tatttcacac cgcaatggtg cactctcagt acaatctgct ctgatgccgc
     6841 atagttaagc cagtatacac tccgctatcg ctacgtgact gggtcatggc tgcgccccga
     6901 cacccgccaa cacccgctga cgcgccctga cgggcttgtc tgctcccggc atccgcttac
     6961 agacaagctg tgaccgtctc cgggagctgc atgtgtcaga ggttttcacc gtcatcaccg
     7021 aaacgcgcga ggcagctgcg gtaaagctca tcagcgtggt cgtgaagcga ttcacagatg
     7081 tctgcctgtt catccgcgtc cagctcgttg agtttctcca gaagcgttaa tgtctggctt
     7141 ctgataaagc gggccatgtt aagggcggtt ttttcctgtt tggtcactga tgcctccgtg
     7201 taagggggat ttctgttcat gggggtaatg ataccgatga aacgagagag gatgctcacg
     7261 atacgggtta ctgatgatga acatgcccgg ttactggaac gttgtgaggg taaacaactg
     7321 gcggtatgga tgcggcggga ccagagaaaa atcactcagg gtcaatgcca gcgcttcgtt
     7381 aatacagatg taggtgttcc acagggtagc cagcagcatc ctgcgatgca gatccggaac
     7441 ataatggtgc agggcgctga cttccgcgtt tccagacttt acgaaacacg gaaaccgaag
     7501 accattcatg ttgttgctca ggtcgcagac gttttgcagc agcagtcgct tcacgttcgc
     7561 tcgcgtatcg gtgattcatt ctgctaacca gtaaggcaac cccgccagcc tagccgggtc
     7621 ctcaacgaca ggagcacgat catgcgcacc cgtggccagg acccaacgct gcccgagatg
     7681 cgccgcgtgc ggctgctgga gatggcggac gcgatggata tgttctgcca agggttggtt
     7741 tgcgcattca cagttctccg caagaattga ttggctccaa ttcttggagt ggtgaatccg
     7801 ttagcgaggt gccgccggct tccattcagg tcgaggtggc ccggctccat gcaccgcgac
     7861 gcaacgcggg gaggcagaca aggtataggg cggcgcctac aatccatgcc aacccgttcc
     7921 atgtgctcgc cgaggcggca taaatcgccg tgacgatcag cggtccaatg atcgaagtta
     7981 ggctggtaag agccgcgagc gatccttgaa gctgtccctg atggtcgtca tctacctgcc
     8041 tggacagcat ggcctgcaac gcgggcatcc cgatgccgcc ggaagcgaga agaatcataa
     8101 tggggaaggc catccagcct cgcgtcgcga acgccagcaa gacgtagccc agcgcgtcgg
     8161 ccgccatgcc ggcgataatg gcctgcttct cgccgaaacg tttggtggcg ggaccagtga
     8221 cgaaggcttg agcgagggcg tgcaagattc cgaataccgc aagcgacagg ccgatcatcg
     8281 tcgcgctcca gcgaaagcgg tcctcgccga aaatgaccca gagcgctgcc ggcacctgtc
     8341 ctacgagttg catgataaag aagacagtca taagtgcggc gacgatagtc atgccccgcg
     8401 cccaccggaa ggagctgact gggttgaagg ctctcaaggg catcggtcga gatcccggtg
     8461 cctaatgagt gagctaactt acattaattg cgttgcgctc actgcccgct ttccagtcgg
     8521 gaaacctgtc gtgccagctg cattaatgaa tcggccaacg cgcggggaga ggcggtttgc
     8581 gtattgggcg ccagggtggt ttttcttttc accagtgaga cgggcaacag ctgattgccc
     8641 ttcaccgcct ggccctgaga gagttgcagc aagcggtcca cgctggtttg ccccagcagg
     8701 cgaaaatcct gtttgatggt ggttaacggc gggatataac atgagctgtc ttcggtatcg
     8761 tcgtatccca ctaccgagat atccgcacca acgcgcagcc cggactcggt aatggcgcgc
     8821 attgcgccca gcgccatctg atcgttggca accagcatcg cagtgggaac gatgccctca
     8881 ttcagcattt gcatggtttg ttgaaaaccg gacatggcac tccagtcgcc ttcccgttcc
     8941 gctatcggct gaatttgatt gcgagtgaga tatttatgcc agccagccag acgcagacgc
     9001 gccgagacag aacttaatgg gcccgctaac agcgcgattt gctggtgacc caatgcgacc
     9061 agatgctcca cgcccagtcg cgtaccgtct tcatgggaga aaataatact gttgatgggt
     9121 gtctggtcag agacatcaag aaataacgcc ggaacattag tgcaggcagc ttccacagca
     9181 atggcatcct ggtcatccag cggatagtta atgatcagcc cactgacgcg ttgcgcgaga
     9241 agattgtgca ccgccgcttt acaggcttcg acgccgcttc gttctaccat cgacaccacc
     9301 acgctggcac ccagttgatc ggcgcgagat ttaatcgccg cgacaatttg cgacggcgcg
     9361 tgcagggcca gactggaggt ggcaacgcca atcagcaacg actgtttgcc cgccagttgt
     9421 tgtgccacgc ggttgggaat gtaattcagc tccgccatcg ccgcttccac tttttcccgc
     9481 gttttcgcag aaacgtggct ggcctggttc accacgcggg aaacggtctg ataagagaca
     9541 ccggcatact ctgcgacatc gtataacgtt actggtttca cattcaccac cctgaattga
     9601 ctctcttccg ggcgctatca tgccataccg cgaaaggttt tgcgccattc gatggtgtcc
     9661 gggatctcga cgctctccct tatgcgactc ctgcattagg aagcagccca gtagtaggtt
     9721 gaggccgttg agcaccgccg ccgcaaggaa tggtgcatgc aaggagatgg cgcccaacag
     9781 tcccccggcc acggggcctg ccaccatacc cacgccgaaa caagcgctca tgagcccgaa
     9841 gtggcgagcc cgatcttccc catcggtgat gtcggcgata taggcgccag caaccgcacc
     9901 tgtggcgccg gtgatgccgg ccacgatgcg tccggcgtag aggatcgac
//
